>Addgene plasmid #192665 | Lenti-EF1alpha-dCas9-VP64-MS2-VP64-ZsG | addgene full sequence | sequence record 379871 | Addgene NGS Result
GTCGACGGATCGGGAGATCTCCCGATCCCCTATGGTGCACTCTCAGTACAATCTGCTCTGATGCCGCATA
GTTAAGCCAGTATCTGCTCCCTGCTTGTGTGTTGGAGGTCGCTGAGTAGTGCGCGAGCAAAATTTAAGCT
ACAACAAGGCAAGGCTTGACCGACAATTGCATGAAGAATCTGCTTAGGGTTAGGCGTTTTGCGCTGCTTC
GCGATGTACGGGCCAGATATACGCGTTGACATTGATTATTGACTAGTTATTAATAGTAATCAATTACGGG
GTCATTAGTTCATAGCCCATATATGGAGTTCCGCGTTACATAACTTACGGTAAATGGCCCGCCTGGCTGA
CCGCCCAACGACCCCCGCCCATTGACGTCAATAATGACGTATGTTCCCATAGTAACGCCAATAGGGACTT
TCCATTGACGTCAATGGGTGGAGTATTTACGGTAAACTGCCCACTTGGCAGTACATCAAGTGTATCATAT
GCCAAGTACGCCCCCTATTGACGTCAATGACGGTAAATGGCCCGCCTGGCATTATGCCCAGTACATGACC
TTATGGGACTTTCCTACTTGGCAGTACATCTACGTATTAGTCATCGCTATTACCATGGTGATGCGGTTTT
GGCAGTACATCAATGGGCGTGGATAGCGGTTTGACTCACGGGGATTTCCAAGTCTCCACCCCATTGACGT
CAATGGGAGTTTGTTTTGGCACCAAAATCAACGGGACTTTCCAAAATGTCGTAACAACTCCGCCCCATTG
ACGCAAATGGGCGGTAGGCGTGTACGGTGGGAGGTCTATATAAGCAGCGCGTTTTGCCTGTACTGGGTCT
CTCTGGTTAGACCAGATCTGAGCCTGGGAGCTCTCTGGCTAACTAGGGAACCCACTGCTTAAGCCTCAAT
AAAGCTTGCCTTGAGTGCTTCAAGTAGTGTGTGCCCGTCTGTTGTGTGACTCTGGTAACTAGAGATCCCT
CAGACCCTTTTAGTCAGTGTGGAAAATCTCTAGCAGTGGCGCCCGAACAGGGACTTGAAAGCGAAAGGGA
AACCAGAGGAGCTCTCTCGACGCAGGACTCGGCTTGCTGAAGCGCGCACGGCAAGAGGCGAGGGGCGGCG
ACTGGTGAGTACGCCAAAAATTTTGACTAGCGGAGGCTAGAAGGAGAGAGATGGGTGCGAGAGCGTCAGT
ATTAAGCGGGGGAGAATTAGATCGCGATGGGAAAAAATTCGGTTAAGGCCAGGGGGAAAGAAAAAATATA
AATTAAAACATATAGTATGGGCAAGCAGGGAGCTAGAACGATTCGCAGTTAATCCTGGCCTGTTAGAAAC
ATCAGAAGGCTGTAGACAAATACTGGGACAGCTACAACCATCCCTTCAGACAGGATCAGAAGAACTTAGA
TCATTATATAATACAGTAGCAACCCTCTATTGTGTGCATCAAAGGATAGAGATAAAAGACACCAAGGAAG
CTTTAGACAAGATAGAGGAAGAGCAAAACAAAAGTAAGACCACCGCACAGCAAGCGGCCGCTGATCTTCA
GACCTGGAGGAGGAGATATGAGGGACAATTGGAGAAGTGAATTATATAAATATAAAGTAGTAAAAATTGA
ACCATTAGGAGTAGCACCCACCAAGGCAAAGAGAAGAGTGGTGCAGAGAGAAAAAAGAGCAGTGGGAATA
GGAGCTTTGTTCCTTGGGTTCTTGGGAGCAGCAGGAAGCACTATGGGCGCAGCGTCAATGACGCTGACGG
TACAGGCCAGACAATTATTGTCTGGTATAGTGCAGCAGCAGAACAATTTGCTGAGGGCTATTGAGGCGCA
ACAGCATCTGTTGCAACTCACAGTCTGGGGCATCAAGCAGCTCCAGGCAAGAATCCTGGCTGTGGAAAGA
TACCTAAAGGATCAACAGCTCCTGGGGATTTGGGGTTGCTCTGGAAAACTCATTTGCACCACTGCTGTGC
CTTGGAATGCTAGTTGGAGTAATAAATCTCTGGAACAGATTTGGAATCACACGACCTGGATGGAGTGGGA
CAGAGAAATTAACAATTACACAAGCTTAATACACTCCTTAATTGAAGAATCGCAAAACCAGCAAGAAAAG
AATGAACAAGAATTATTGGAATTAGATAAATGGGCAAGTTTGTGGAATTGGTTTAACATAACAAATTGGC
TGTGGTATATAAAATTATTCATAATGATAGTAGGAGGCTTGGTAGGTTTAAGAATAGTTTTTGCTGTACT
TTCTATAGTGAATAGAGTTAGGCAGGGATATTCACCATTATCGTTTCAGACCCACCTCCCAACCCCGAGG
GGACCCGACAGGCCCGAAGGAATAGAAGAAGAAGGTGGAGAGAGAGACAGAGACAGATCCATTCGATTAG
TGAACGGATCGGCACTGCGTGCGCCAATTCTGCAGACAAATGGCAGTATTCATCCACAATTTTAAAAGAA
AAGGGGGGATTGGGGGGTACAGTGCAGGGGAAAGAATAGTAGACATAATAGCAACAGACATACAAACTAA
AGAATTACAAAAACAAATTACAAAAATTCAAAATTTTCGGGTTTATTACAGGGACAGCAGAGATCCAGTT
TGGTTAATTAGCTAGCTGCAAAGATGGATAAAGTTTTAAACAGAGAGGAATCTTTGCAGCTAATGGACCT
TCTAGGTCTTGAAAGGAGTGGGAATTGGCTCCGGTGCCCGTCAGTGGGCAGAGCGCACATCGCCCACAGT
CCCCGAGAAGTTGGGGGGAGGGGTCGGCAATTGAACCGGTGCCTAGAGAAGGTGGCGCGGGGTAAACTGG
GAAAGTGATGTCGTGTACTGGCTCCGCCTTTTTCCCGAGGGTGGGGGAGAACCGTATATAAGTGCAGTAG
TCGCCGTGAACGTTCTTTTTCGCAACGGGTTTGCCGCCAGAACACAGGTAAGTGCCGTGTGTGGTTCCCG
CGGGCCTGGCCTCTTTACGGGTTATGGCCCTTGCGTGCCTTGAATTACTTCCACCTGGCTGCAGTACGTG
ATTCTTGATCCCGAGCTTCGGGTTGGAAGTGGGTGGGAGAGTTCGAGGCCTTGCGCTTAAGGAGCCCCTT
CGCCTCGTGCTTGAGTTGAGGCCTGGCCTGGGCGCTGGGGCCGCCGCGTGCGAATCTGGTGGCACCTTCG
CGCCTGTCTCGCTGCTTTCGATAAGTCTCTAGCCATTTAAAATTTTTGATGACCTGCTGCGACGCTTTTT
TTCTGGCAAGATAGTCTTGTAAATGCGGGCCAAGATCTGCACACTGGTATTTCGGTTTTTGGGGCCGCGG
GCGGCGACGGGGCCCGTGCGTCCCAGCGCACATGTTCGGCGAGGCGGGGCCTGCGAGCGCGGCCACCGAG
AATCGGACGGGGGTAGTCTCAAGCTGGCCGGCCTGCTCTGGTGCCTGGCCTCGCGCCGCCGTGTATCGCC
CCGCCCTGGGCGGCAAGGCTGGCCCGGTCGGCACCAGTTGCGTGAGCGGAAAGATGGCCGCTTCCCGGCC
CTGCTGCAGGGAGCTCAAAATGGAGGACGCGGCGCTCGGGAGAGCGGGCGGGTGAGTCACCCACACAAAG
GAAAAGGGCCTTTCCGTCCTCAGCCGTCGCTTCATGTGACTCCACGGAGTACCGGGCGCCGTCCAGGCAC
CTCGATTAGTTCTCGAGCTTTTGGAGTACGTCGTCTTTAGGTTGGGGGGAGGGGTTTTATGCGATGGAGT
TTCCCCACACTGAGTGGGTGGAGACTGAAGTTAGGCCAGCTTGGCACTTGATGTAATTCTCCTTGGAATT
TGCCCTTTTTGAGTTTGGATCTTGGTTCATTCTCAAGCCTCAGACAGTGGTTCAAAGTTTTTTTCTTCCA
TTTCAGGTGTCGTGACGTACGGCCACCATGAAAAGGCCGGCGGCCACGAAAAAGGCCGGCCAGGCAAAAA
AGAAAAAGGACAAGAAGTACAGCATCGGCCTGGCCATCGGCACCAACTCTGTGGGCTGGGCCGTGATCAC
CGACGAGTACAAGGTGCCCAGCAAGAAATTCAAGGTGCTGGGCAACACCGACCGGCACAGCATCAAGAAG
AACCTGATCGGAGCCCTGCTGTTCGACAGCGGCGAAACAGCCGAGGCCACCCGGCTGAAGAGAACCGCCA
GAAGAAGATACACCAGACGGAAGAACCGGATCTGCTATCTGCAAGAGATCTTCAGCAACGAGATGGCCAA
GGTGGACGACAGCTTCTTCCACAGACTGGAAGAGTCCTTCCTGGTGGAAGAGGATAAGAAGCACGAGCGG
CACCCCATCTTCGGCAACATCGTGGACGAGGTGGCCTACCACGAGAAGTACCCCACCATCTACCACCTGA
GAAAGAAACTGGTGGACAGCACCGACAAGGCCGACCTGCGGCTGATCTATCTGGCCCTGGCCCACATGAT
CAAGTTCCGGGGCCACTTCCTGATCGAGGGCGACCTGAACCCCGACAACAGCGACGTGGACAAGCTGTTC
ATCCAGCTGGTGCAGACCTACAACCAGCTGTTCGAGGAAAACCCCATCAACGCCAGCGGCGTGGACGCCA
AGGCCATCCTGTCTGCCAGACTGAGCAAGAGCAGACGGCTGGAAAATCTGATCGCCCAGCTGCCCGGCGA
GAAGAAGAATGGCCTGTTCGGCAACCTGATTGCCCTGAGCCTGGGCCTGACCCCCAACTTCAAGAGCAAC
TTCGACCTGGCCGAGGATGCCAAACTGCAGCTGAGCAAGGACACCTACGACGACGACCTGGACAACCTGC
TGGCCCAGATCGGCGACCAGTACGCCGACCTGTTTCTGGCCGCCAAGAACCTGTCCGACGCCATCCTGCT
GAGCGACATCCTGAGAGTGAACACCGAGATCACCAAGGCCCCCCTGAGCGCCTCTATGATCAAGAGATAC
GACGAGCACCACCAGGACCTGACCCTGCTGAAAGCTCTCGTGCGGCAGCAGCTGCCTGAGAAGTACAAAG
AGATTTTCTTCGACCAGAGCAAGAACGGCTACGCCGGCTACATTGACGGCGGAGCCAGCCAGGAAGAGTT
CTACAAGTTCATCAAGCCCATCCTGGAAAAGATGGACGGCACCGAGGAACTGCTCGTGAAGCTGAACAGA
GAGGACCTGCTGCGGAAGCAGCGGACCTTCGACAACGGCAGCATCCCCCACCAGATCCACCTGGGAGAGC
TGCACGCCATTCTGCGGCGGCAGGAAGATTTTTACCCATTCCTGAAGGACAACCGGGAAAAGATCGAGAA
GATCCTGACCTTCCGCATCCCCTACTACGTGGGCCCTCTGGCCAGGGGAAACAGCAGATTCGCCTGGATG
ACCAGAAAGAGCGAGGAAACCATCACCCCCTGGAACTTCGAGGAAGTGGTGGACAAGGGCGCTTCCGCCC
AGAGCTTCATCGAGCGGATGACCAACTTCGATAAGAACCTGCCCAACGAGAAGGTGCTGCCCAAGCACAG
CCTGCTGTACGAGTACTTCACCGTGTATAACGAGCTGACCAAAGTGAAATACGTGACCGAGGGAATGAGA
AAGCCCGCCTTCCTGAGCGGCGAGCAGAAAAAGGCCATCGTGGACCTGCTGTTCAAGACCAACCGGAAAG
TGACCGTGAAGCAGCTGAAAGAGGACTACTTCAAGAAAATCGAGTGCTTCGACTCCGTGGAAATCTCCGG
CGTGGAAGATCGGTTCAACGCCTCCCTGGGCACATACCACGATCTGCTGAAAATTATCAAGGACAAGGAC
TTCCTGGACAATGAGGAAAACGAGGACATTCTGGAAGATATCGTGCTGACCCTGACACTGTTTGAGGACA
GAGAGATGATCGAGGAACGGCTGAAAACCTATGCCCACCTGTTCGACGACAAAGTGATGAAGCAGCTGAA
GCGGCGGAGATACACCGGCTGGGGCAGGCTGAGCCGGAAGCTGATCAACGGCATCCGGGACAAGCAGTCC
GGCAAGACAATCCTGGATTTCCTGAAGTCCGACGGCTTCGCCAACAGAAACTTCATGCAGCTGATCCACG
ACGACAGCCTGACCTTTAAAGAGGACATCCAGAAAGCCCAGGTGTCCGGCCAGGGCGATAGCCTGCACGA
GCACATTGCCAATCTGGCCGGCAGCCCCGCCATTAAGAAGGGCATCCTGCAGACAGTGAAGGTGGTGGAC
GAGCTCGTGAAAGTGATGGGCCGGCACAAGCCCGAGAACATCGTGATCGAAATGGCCAGAGAGAACCAGA
CCACCCAGAAGGGACAGAAGAACAGCCGCGAGAGAATGAAGCGGATCGAAGAGGGCATCAAAGAGCTGGG
CAGCCAGATCCTGAAAGAACACCCCGTGGAAAACACCCAGCTGCAGAACGAGAAGCTGTACCTGTACTAC
CTGCAGAATGGGCGGGATATGTACGTGGACCAGGAACTGGACATCAACCGGCTGTCCGACTACGATGTGG
ACCACATCGTGCCTCAGAGCTTTCTGAAGGACGACTCCATCGACAACAAGGTGCTGACCAGAAGCGACAA
GGCCCGGGGCAAGAGCGACAACGTGCCCTCCGAAGAGGTCGTGAAGAAGATGAAGAACTACTGGCGGCAG
CTGCTGAACGCCAAGCTGATTACCCAGAGAAAGTTCGACAATCTGACCAAGGCCGAGAGAGGCGGCCTGA
GCGAACTGGATAAGGCCGGCTTCATCAAGAGACAGCTGGTGGAAACCCGGCAGATCACAAAGCACGTGGC
ACAGATCCTGGACTCCCGGATGAACACTAAGTACGACGAGAATGACAAGCTGATCCGGGAAGTGAAAGTG
ATCACCCTGAAGTCCAAGCTGGTGTCCGATTTCCGGAAGGATTTCCAGTTTTACAAAGTGCGCGAGATCA
ACAACTACCACCACGCCCACGACGCCTACCTGAACGCCGTCGTGGGAACCGCCCTGATCAAAAAGTACCC
TAAGCTGGAAAGCGAGTTCGTGTACGGCGACTACAAGGTGTACGACGTGCGGAAGATGATCGCCAAGAGC
GAGCAGGAAATCGGCAAGGCTACCGCCAAGTACTTCTTCTACAGCAACATCATGAACTTTTTCAAGACCG
AGATTACCCTGGCCAACGGCGAGATCCGGAAGCGGCCTCTGATCGAGACAAACGGCGAAACCGGGGAGAT
CGTGTGGGATAAGGGCCGGGATTTTGCCACCGTGCGGAAAGTGCTGAGCATGCCCCAAGTGAATATCGTG
AAAAAGACCGAGGTGCAGACAGGCGGCTTCAGCAAAGAGTCTATCCTGCCCAAGAGGAACAGCGATAAGC
TGATCGCCAGAAAGAAGGACTGGGACCCTAAGAAGTACGGCGGCTTCGACAGCCCCACCGTGGCCTATTC
TGTGCTGGTGGTGGCCAAAGTGGAAAAGGGCAAGTCCAAGAAACTGAAGAGTGTGAAAGAGCTGCTGGGG
ATCACCATCATGGAAAGAAGCAGCTTCGAGAAGAATCCCATCGACTTTCTGGAAGCCAAGGGCTACAAAG
AAGTGAAAAAGGACCTGATCATCAAGCTGCCTAAGTACTCCCTGTTCGAGCTGGAAAACGGCCGGAAGAG
AATGCTGGCCTCTGCCGGCGAACTGCAGAAGGGAAACGAACTGGCCCTGCCCTCCAAATATGTGAACTTC
CTGTACCTGGCCAGCCACTATGAGAAGCTGAAGGGCTCCCCCGAGGATAATGAGCAGAAACAGCTGTTTG
TGGAACAGCACAAGCACTACCTGGACGAGATCATCGAGCAGATCAGCGAGTTCTCCAAGAGAGTGATCCT
GGCCGACGCTAATCTGGACAAAGTGCTGTCCGCCTACAACAAGCACCGGGATAAGCCCATCAGAGAGCAG
GCCGAGAATATCATCCACCTGTTTACCCTGACCAATCTGGGAGCCCCTGCCGCCTTCAAGTACTTTGACA
CCACCATCGACCGGAAGAGGTACACCAGCACCAAAGAGGTGCTGGACGCCACCCTGATCCACCAGAGCAT
CACCGGCCTGTACGAGACACGGATCGACCTGTCTCAGCTGGGAGGCGACAGCGCTGGAGGAGGTGGAAGC
GGAGGAGGAGGAAGCGGAGGAGGAGGTAGCGGACCTAAGAAAAAGAGGAAGGTGGCGGCCGCTGGATCCG
GACGGGCTGACGCATTGGACGATTTTGATCTGGATATGCTGGGAAGTGACGCCCTCGATGATTTTGACCT
TGACATGCTTGGTTCGGATGCCCTTGATGACTTTGACCTCGACATGCTCGGCAGTGACGCCCTTGATGAT
TTCGACCTGGACATGCTGATTAACTGTACAGGCAGTGGAGCAACAAACTTCTCTCTGCTGAAACAAGCCG
GAGATGTCGAAGAGAATCCTGGACCGGCTTCAAACTTTACTCAGTTCGTGCTCGTGGACAATGGTGGGAC
AGGGGATGTGACAGTGGCTCCTTCTAATTTCGCTAATGGGGTGGCAGAGTGGATCAGCTCCAACTCACGG
AGCCAGGCCTACAAGGTGACATGCAGCGTCAGGCAGTCTAGTGCCCAGAAGAGAAAGTATACCATCAAGG
TGGAGGTCCCCAAAGTGGCTACCCAGACAGTGGGCGGAGTCGAACTGCCTGTCGCCGCTTGGAGGTCCTA
CCTGAACATGGAGCTCACTATCCCAATTTTCGCTACCAATTCTGACTGTGAACTCATCGTGAAGGCAATG
CAGGGGCTCCTCAAAGACGGTAATCCTATCCCTTCCGCCATCGCCGCTAACTCAGGTATCTACAGCGCTG
GAGGAGGTGGAAGCGGAGGAGGAGGAAGCGGAGGAGGAGGTAGCGGACCTAAGAAAAAGAGGAAGGTGAA
AAAGAGGAAGGTGGCGGCCGCTGGATCCGGACGGGCTGACGCATTGGACGATTTTGATCTGGATATGCTG
GGAAGTGACGCCCTCGATGATTTTGACCTTGACATGCTTGGTTCGGATGCCCTTGATGACTTTGACCTCG
ACATGCTCGGCAGTGACGCCCTTGATGATTTCGACCTGGACATGCTGGGATCCGCTGGCTCCGCTGCTGG
TTCTGGCGAATTCGAGGGCAGAGGAAGTCTGCTAACATGCGGTGACGTCGAGGAGAATCCTGGCCCAATG
GCCCAGTCCAAGCACGGCCTGACCAAGGAGATGACCATGAAGTACCGCATGGAGGGCTGCGTGGACGGCC
ACAAGTTCGTGATCACCGGCGAGGGCATCGGCTACCCCTTCAAGGGCAAGCAGGCCATCAACCTGTGCGT
GGTGGAGGGCGGCCCCTTGCCCTTCGCCGAGGACATCTTGTCCGCCGCCTTCATGTACGGCAACCGCGTG
TTCACCGAGTACCCCCAGGACATCGTCGACTACTTCAAGAACTCCTGCCCCGCCGGCTACACCTGGGACC
GCTCCTTCCTGTTCGAGGACGGCGCCGTGTGCATCTGCAACGCCGACATCACCGTGAGCGTGGAGGAGAA
CTGCATGTACCACGAGTCCAAGTTCTACGGCGTGAACTTCCCCGCCGACGGCCCCGTGATGAAGAAGATG
ACCGACAACTGGGAGCCCTCCTGCGAGAAGATCATCCCCGTGCCCAAGCAGGGCATCTTGAAGGGCGACG
TGAGCATGTACCTGCTGCTGAAGGACGGTGGCCGCTTGCGCTGCCAGTTCGACACCGTGTACAAGGCCAA
GTCCGTGCCCCGCAAGATGCCCGACTGGCACTTCATCCAGCACAAGCTGACCCGCGAGGACCGCAGCGAC
GCCAAGAACCAGAAGTGGCACCTGACCGAGCACGCCATCGCCTCCGGCTCCGCCTTGCCCTAAGAATTCG
ATATCAAGCTTATCGGTAATCAACCTCTGGATTACAAAATTTGTGAAAGATTGACTGGTATTCTTAACTA
TGTTGCTCCTTTTACGCTATGTGGATACGCTGCTTTAATGCCTTTGTATCATGCTATTGCTTCCCGTATG
GCTTTCATTTTCTCCTCCTTGTATAAATCCTGGTTGCTGTCTCTTTATGAGGAGTTGTGGCCCGTTGTCA
GGCAACGTGGCGTGGTGTGCACTGTGTTTGCTGACGCAACCCCCACTGGTTGGGGCATTGCCACCACCTG
TCAGCTCCTTTCCGGGACTTTCGCTTTCCCCCTCCCTATTGCCACGGCGGAACTCATCGCCGCCTGCCTT
GCCCGCTGCTGGACAGGGGCTCGGCTGTTGGGCACTGACAATTCCGTGGTGTTGTCGGGGAAATCATCGT
CCTTTCCTTGGCTGCTCGCCTGTGTTGCCACCTGGATTCTGCGCGGGACGTCCTTCTGCTACGTCCCTTC
GGCCCTCAATCCAGCGGACCTTCCTTCCCGCGGCCTGCTGCCGGCTCTGCGGCCTCTTCCGCGTCTTCGC
CTTCGCCCTCAGACGAGTCGGATCTCCCTTTGGGCCGCCTCCCCGCATCGATACCGTCGACCTCGAGACC
TAGAAAAACATGGAGCAATCACAAGTAGCAATACAGCAGCTACCAATGCTGATTGTGCCTGGCTAGAAGC
ACAAGAGGAGGAGGAGGTGGGTTTTCCAGTCACACCTCAGGTACCTTTAAGACCAATGACTTACAAGGCA
GCTGTAGATCTTAGCCACTTTTTAAAAGAAAAGGGGGGACTGGAAGGGCTAATTCACTCCCAACGAAGAC
AAGATATCCTTGATCTGTGGATCTACCACACACAAGGCTACTTCCCTGATTGGCAGAACTACACACCAGG
GCCAGGGATCAGATATCCACTGACCTTTGGATGGTGCTACAAGCTAGTACCAGTTGAGCAAGAGAAGGTA
GAAGAAGCCAATGAAGGAGAGAACACCCGCTTGTTACACCCTGTGAGCCTGCATGGGATGGATGACCCGG
AGAGAGAAGTATTAGAGTGGAGGTTTGACAGCCGCCTAGCATTTCATCACATGGCCCGAGAGCTGCATCC
GGACTGTACTGGGTCTCTCTGGTTAGACCAGATCTGAGCCTGGGAGCTCTCTGGCTAACTAGGGAACCCA
CTGCTTAAGCCTCAATAAAGCTTGCCTTGAGTGCTTCAAGTAGTGTGTGCCCGTCTGTTGTGTGACTCTG
GTAACTAGAGATCCCTCAGACCCTTTTAGTCAGTGTGGAAAATCTCTAGCAGGGCCCGTTTAAACCCGCT
GATCAGCCTCGACTGTGCCTTCTAGTTGCCAGCCATCTGTTGTTTGCCCCTCCCCCGTGCCTTCCTTGAC
CCTGGAAGGTGCCACTCCCACTGTCCTTTCCTAATAAAATGAGGAAATTGCATCGCATTGTCTGAGTAGG
TGTCATTCTATTCTGGGGGGTGGGGTGGGGCAGGACAGCAAGGGGGAGGATTGGGAAGACAATAGCAGGC
ATGCTGGGGATGCGGTGGGCTCTATGGCTTCTGAGGCGGAAAGAACCAGCTGGGGCTCTAGGGGGTATCC
CC
[124 nt withheld, positions 11413-11536]
C
[91 nt withheld, positions 11538-11628]
A
[49 nt withheld, positions 11630-11678]
CCTTTGACGTTGGAGTCCACGTTCTTTAATAGTGGACTCTTGTTCCAAACTGTAACAACACTCAACCCTA
TCTCGGTCTATTCTTTTGATTTATAAGGGATTTTGCCGATTTCGGCCTATTGGTTAAAAAATGAGCTGAT
TTAACAAAAATTTAACGCGAATTAATTCTGTGGAATGTGTGTCAGTTAGGGTGTGGAAAGTCCCCAGGCT
CCCCAGCAGGCAGAAGTATGCAAAGCATGCATCTCAATTAGTCAGCAACCAGGTGTGGAAAGTCCCCAGG
CTCCCCAGCAGGCAGAAGTATGCAAAGCATGCATCTCAATTAGTCAGCAACCATAGTCCCGCCCCTAACT
CCGCCCATCCCGCCCCTAACTCCGCCCAGTTCCGCCCATTCTCCGCCCCATGGCTGACTAATTTTTTTTA
TTTATGCAGAGGCCGAGGCCGCCTCTGCCTCTGAGCTATTCCAGAAGTAGTGAGGAGGCTTTTTTGGAGG
CCTAGGCTTTTGCAAAAAGCTCCCGGGAGCTTGTATATCCATTTTCGGATCTGATCAGCACGTGTTGACA
ATTAATCATCGGCATAGTATATCGGCATAGTATAATACGACAAGGTGAGGAACTAAACCATGGCCAAGTT
GACCAGTGCCGTTCCGGTGCTCACCGCGCGCGACGTCGCCGGAGCGGTCGAGTTCTGGACCGACCGGCTC
GGGTTCTCCCGGGACTTCGTGGAGGACGACTTCGCCGGTGTGGTCCGGGACGACGTGACCCTGTTCATCA
GCGCGGTCCAGGACCAGGTGGTGCCGGACAACACCCTGGCCTGGGTGTGGGTGCGCGGCCTGGACGAGCT
GTACGCCGAGTGGTCGGAGGTCGTGTCCACGAACTTCCGGGACGCCTCCGGGCCGGCCATGACCGAGATC
GGCGAGCAGCCGTGGGGGCGGGAGTTCGCCCTGCGCGACCCGGCCGGCAACTGCGTGCACTTCGTGGCCG
AGGAGCAGGACTGACACGTGCTACGAGATTTCGATTCCACCGCCGCCTTCTATGAAAGGTTGGGCTTCGG
AATCGTTTTCCGGGACGCCGGCTGGATGATCCTCCAGCGCGGGGATCTCATGCTGGAGTTCTTCGCCCAC
CCCAACTTGTTTATTGCAGCTTATAATGGTTACAAATAAAGCAATAGCATCACAAATTTCACAAATAAAG
CATTTTTTTCACTGCATTCTAGTTGTGGTTTGTCCAAACTCATCAATGTATCTTATCATGTCTGTATACC
GTCGACCTCTAGCTAGAGCTTGGCGTAATCATGGTCATAGCTGTTTCCTGTGTGAAATTGTTATCCGCTC
ACAATTCCACACAACATACGAGCCGGAAGCATAAAGTGTAAAGCCTGGGGTGCCTAATGAGTGAGCTAAC
TCACATTAATTGCGTTGCGCTCACTGCCCGCTTTCCAGTCGGGAAACCTGTCGTGCCAGCTGCATTAATG
AATCGGCCAACGCGCGGGGAGAGGCGGTTTGCGTATTGGGCGCTCTTCCGCTTCCTCGCTCACTGACTCG
CTGCGCTCGGTCGTTCGGCTGCGGCGAGCGGTATCAGCTCACTCAAAGGCGGTAATACGGTTATCCACAG
AATCAGGGGATAACGCAGGAAAGAACATGTGAGCAAAAGGCCAGCAAAAGGCCAGGAACCGTAAAAAGGC
CGCGTTGCTGGCGTTTTTCCATAGGCTCCGCCCCCCTGACGAGCATCACAAAAATCGACGCTCAAGTCAG
AGGTGGCGAAACCCGACAGGACTATAAAGATACCAGGCGTTTCCCCCTGGAAGCTCCCTCGTGCGCTCTC
CTGTTCCGACCCTGCCGCTTACCGGATACCTGTCCGCCTTTCTCCCTTCGGGAAGCGTGGCGCTTTCTCA
TAGCTCACGCTGTAGGTATCTCAGTTCGGTGTAGGTCGTTCGCTCCAAGCTGGGCTGTGTGCACGAACCC
CCCGTTCAGCCCGACCGCTGCGCCTTATCCGGTAACTATCGTCTTGAGTCCAACCCGGTAAGACACGACT
TATCGCCACTGGCAGCAGCCACTGGTAACAGGATTAGCAGAGCGAGGTATGTAGGCGGTGCTACAGAGTT
CTTGAAGTGGTGGCCTAACTACGGCTACACTAGAAGAACAGTATTTGGTATCTGCGCTCTGCTGAAGCCA
GTTACCTTCGGAAAAAGAGTTGGTAGCTCTTGATCCGGCAAACAAACCACCGCTGGTAGCGGTGGTTTTT
TTGTTTGCAAGCAGCAGATTACGCGCAGAAAAAAAGGATCTCAAGAAGATCCTTTGATCTTTTCTACGGG
GTCTGACGCTCAGTGGAACGAAAACTCACGTTAAGGGATTTTGGTCATGAGATTATCAAAAAGGATCTTC
ACCTAGATCCTTTTAAATTAAAAATGAAGTTTTAAATCAATCTAAAGTATATATGAGTAAACTTGGTCTG
ACAGTTACCAATGCTTAATCAGTGAGGCACCTATCTCAGCGATCTGTCTATTTCGTTCATCCATAGTTGC
CTGACTCCCCGTCGTGTAGATAACTACGATACGGGAGGGCTTACCATCTGGCCCCAGTGCTGCAATGATA
CCGCGAGACCCACGCTCACCGGCTCCAGATTTATCAGCAATAAACCAGCCAGCCGGAAGGGCCGAGCGCA
GAAGTGGTCCTGCAACTTTATCCGCCTCCATCCAGTCTATTAATTGTTGCCGGGAAGCTAGAGTAAGTAG
TTCGCCAGTTAATAGTTTGCGCAACGTTGTTGCCATTGCTACAGGCATCGTGGTGTCACGCTCGTCGTTT
GGTATGGCTTCATTCAGCTCCGGTTCCCAACGATCAAGGCGAGTTACATGATCCCCCATGTTGTGCAAAA
AAGCGGTTAGCTCCTTCGGTCCTCCGATCGTTGTCAGAAGTAAGTTGGCCGCAGTGTTATCACTCATGGT
TATGGCAGCACTGCATAATTCTCTTACTGTCATGCCATCCGTAAGATGCTTTTCTGTGACTGGTGAGTAC
TCAACCAAGTCATTCTGAGAATAGTGTATGCGGCGACCGAGTTGCTCTTGCCCGGCGTCAATACGGGATA
ATACCGCGCCACATAGCAGAACTTTAAAAGTGCTCATCATTGGAAAACGTTCTTCGGGGCGAAAACTCTC
AAGGATCTTACCGCTGTTGAGATCCAGTTCGATGTAACCCACTCGTGCACCCAACTGATCTTCAGCATCT
TTTACTTTCACCAGCGTTTCTGGGTGAGCAAAAACAGGAAGGCAAAATGCCGCAAAAAAGGGAATAAGGG
CGACACGGAAATGTTGAATACTCATACTCTTCCTTTTTCAATATTATTGAAGCATTTATCAGGGTTATTG
TCTCATGAGCGGATACATATTTGAATGTATTTAGAAAAATAAACAAATAGGGGTTCCGCGCACATTTCCC
CGAAAAGTGCCACCTGAC
Features (pLannotate 1.2.2; 34 found; start..end, strand, type, name):
     31..83      -  misc_feature   bom (fragment): basis of mobility region from pBR322
    238..617     +  enhancer       CMV enhancer: human cytomegalovirus immediate early enhancer
    618..817     +  promoter       CMV promoter: human cytomegalovirus (CMV) immediate early promoter
    835..1015    +  LTR            5' LTR (truncated): truncated 5' long terminal repeat (LTR) from HIV-1
   1062..1187    +  misc_feature   HIV-1 Ψ: packaging signal of human immunodeficiency virus type 1
   1171..1534    +  CDS            HIV-1 gag (fragment): gag protein from human immunodeficiency virus 1; gag
   1680..1913    +  misc_feature   RRE: The Rev response element (RRE) of HIV-1 allows for Rev-dependent mRNA export from the nucleus to the cytoplasm.
   2290..2390    +  CDS            Rev (fragment): human immunodeficiency virus 1 (HIV-1) Rev protein; rev; enhances nuclear export of unspliced and incompletely spliced viral mRNAs
   2440..2557    +  misc_feature   cPPT/CTS: central polypurine tract and central termination sequence of HIV-1
   2614..2680    +  CDS            small t antigen (fragment): SV40 (simian virus 40) small t antigen
   2687..3865    +  promoter       EF-1α promoter: strong constitutive promoter for human elongation factor EF-1α
   3881..3928    +  CDS            nucleoplasmin NLS: bipartite nuclear localization signal from nucleoplasmin
   3928..8029    +  CDS            dCas9 (fragment): catalytically dead mutant of the Cas9 endonuclease from the Streptococcus pyogenes Type II CRISPR/Cas system RNA-guided DNA-binding protein that lacks endonuclease activity due to the D10A mutation in the RuvC catalytic domain and the N863A mutation in the HNH catalytic domain
   8357..8743    +  CDS            CAPSD_BPMS2: Experimental evidence at protein level: Swiss-Prot protein existence level 1. Acts as a translational repressor of viral replicase synthesis late in infection. This latter function is the result of capsid protein interaction with an RNA hairpin which contains the replicase ribosome-binding site. From Escherichia phage MS2 (Bacteriophage MS2).
   9098..9791    +  CDS            ZsGreen1 (fragment): Zoanthus green fluorescent protein mammalian codon-optimized
   9794..9815    +  misc_feature   MCS (fragment): pBluescript multiple cloning site
   9818..10406   +  misc_feature   WPRE: woodchuck hepatitis virus posttranscriptional regulatory element
  10343..10924   +  CDS            nef (fragment): NEF_HV1H2 - Experimental evidence at protein level: Swiss-Prot protein existence level 1. Extracellular Nef protein targets CD4(+) T-lymphocytes for apoptosis by interacting with CXCR4 surface receptors. From Human immunodeficiency virus type 1 group M subtype B (isolate HXB2) (HIV-1).
  10931..11111   +  LTR            5' LTR (truncated): truncated 5' long terminal repeat (LTR) from HIV-1
  11143..11367   +  polyA_signal   bGH poly(A) signal: bovine growth hormone polyadenylation signal
  11371..11392   +  promoter       SV40 promoter (fragment): SV40 enhancer and early promoter
  11413..11841   +  rep_origin     f1 ori (sequence partly withheld): f1 bacteriophage origin of replication; arrow indicates direction of (+) strand synthesis
  11855..12184   +  promoter       SV40 promoter: SV40 enhancer and early promoter
  12232..12279   +  promoter       EM7 promoter: synthetic bacterial promoter&nbsp
  12298..12672   +  CDS            BleoR: antibiotic-binding protein; Sh ble from Streptoalloteichus hindustanus; confers resistance to bleomycin, phleomycin, and Zeocin™
  12682..12807   +  CDS            ble (fragment): BLE_KLEPN - Experimental evidence at protein level: Swiss-Prot protein existence level 1. Binding protein with a strong affinity to the bleomycin family of antibiotics. Binds to CL990; an antimitotic-antibiotic compound. From Klebsiella pneumoniae.
  12802..12923   +  polyA_signal   SV40 poly(A) signal: SV40 polyadenylation signal
  12994..13016   -  protein_bind   lac operator (fragment): The lac repressor binds to the lac operator to inhibit transcription in E. coli. This inhibition can be relieved by adding lactose or isopropyl-β-D-thiogalactopyranoside (IPTG). lac repressor encoded by lacI
  13020..13050   -  promoter       lac promoter: promoter for the E. coli lac operon
  13065..13086   -  protein_bind   CAP binding site: CAP binding activates transcription in the presence of cAMP. E. coli catabolite activator protein
  13099..13191   -  CDS            lacI (fragment): lac repressor; lacI; The lac repressor binds to the lac operator to inhibit transcription in E. coli. This inhibition can be relieved by adding lactose or isopropyl-β-D-thiogalactopyranoside (IPTG).
  13374..13962   -  rep_origin     ori: high-copy-number ColE1/pMB1/pBR322/pUC origin of replication
  14133..14993   -  CDS            AmpR: β-lactamase; bla; confers resistance to ampicillin, carbenicillin, and related antibiotics
  14994..15098   -  promoter       AmpR promoter: bla
