[The description below was written by a language model from this plasmid's Addgene catalogue record and pLannotate feature annotations shown in this document.]
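Description:
Lenti-EF1alpha-dCas9-VP64-MS2-VP64-ZsG is a 15.1 kb third-generation lentiviral transfer plasmid on a pLenti backbone, built for CRISPR activation in mammalian cells. In bacteria it is maintained through a high-copy ColE1/pUC-type origin and selected with ampicillin (AmpR under its own promoter); an f1 origin is also present. The viral portion has the typical third-generation layout. A CMV enhancer/promoter replaces the U3 region to drive a truncated HIV-1 5' LTR, so genomic RNA is made independently of Tat. This is followed by the Ψ packaging signal with a gag fragment, the RRE for Rev-dependent nuclear export, and the cPPT/CTS. The cassette ends with a WPRE to boost transcript expression, a truncated 3' LTR and a bGH polyadenylation signal. Outside the LTRs, and therefore not packaged, sits an SV40/EM7-driven BleoR (Zeocin resistance) cassette with an SV40 poly(A) signal.

The payload is a single EF-1α promoter-driven open reading frame. It begins with a nucleoplasmin NLS fused to Streptococcus pyogenes dCas9, which carries the D10A and N863A mutations that abolish nuclease activity while keeping RNA-guided DNA binding. According to the record, dCas9 is fused to the VP64 activation domain, followed by P2A, an MS2 coat protein–VP64 fusion, then T2A and ZsGreen1. The automated annotation detects dCas9, the MS2 coat protein and ZsGreen1, but does not label the VP64 domains or 2A peptides. The self-cleaving 2A peptides yield three separate proteins from one transcript. MS2-VP64 would be recruited by guide RNAs bearing MS2 hairpins, adding further activation domains at the target promoter, while ZsGreen1 fluorescence marks transduced cells. No guide RNA cassette is annotated, so the guide must be supplied separately.
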