Addgene plasmid #192665: Lenti-EF1alpha-dCas9-VP64-MS2-VP64-ZsG
Purpose: 3rd generation lenti vector encoding dCas9-VP64 with P2A MS2-VP64 and T2A ZsGreen1
Depositing lab: Jeffrey Miner. Depositing organization: Washington University in Saint Louis.
Backbone
  Vector backbone: pLenti
  Vector type: Mammalian Expression, Lentiviral, CRISPR
Growth in bacteria
  Bacterial resistance: Ampicillin, 100 μg/mL
  Growth temperature: 37°C
  Growth strain: NEB Stable
  Copy number: High Copy
Gene/Insert
  Gene/Insert name: dCas9-VP64, MS2-VP64, ZsGreen1
  Species: Synthetic
  Mutation: D10A and N863A in Cas9
  Promoter: EF1a
  Cloning method: Gibson Cloning
Terms and licenses: Academic/Nonprofit Terms; Industry Terms: Not Available to Industry
How to cite: Lenti-EF1alpha-dCas9-VP64-MS2-VP64-ZsG was a gift from Jeffrey Miner (Addgene plasmid # 192665 ; http://n2t.net/addgene:192665 ; RRID:Addgene_192665)
